Addgene plasmid #90889: SKA1 H4.1 gRNA
Purpose: 3rd generation lentiviral gRNA plasmid targeting human SKA1
Depositing lab: Iain Cheeseman. Depositing organization: Whitehead Institute for Biomedical Research. Publication: Large-Scale Analysis of CRISPR/Cas9 Cell-Cycle Knockouts Reveals the Diversity of p53-Dependent Responses to Cell-Cycle Defects. McKinley KL, Cheeseman IM. Dev Cell. 2017 Feb 27;40(4):405-420.e2. doi: 10.1016/j.devcel.2017.01.012. Epub 2017 Feb 16. PubMed 28216383.
Backbone
  Vector backbone: pLenti-sgRNA
  Backbone manufacturer: Eric Lander & David Sabatini labs (Addgene plasmid #71409)
  Backbone size w/o insert (bp): 9151
  Vector type: Lentiviral, CRISPR
  Selectable markers: Puromycin
Growth in bacteria
  Bacterial resistance: Ampicillin, 100 μg/mL
  Growth temperature: 37°C
  Growth strain: NEB Stable
  Copy number: Unknown
Gene/Insert
  Gene/Insert name: SKA1 (Guide Designation H4.1) (alt name: pKMKO series)
  gRNA/shRNA sequence: CACCgCAGTTTTCAAGGTAGGTTCC
  Species: H. sapiens (human)
  Promoter: U6
  Cloning method: Restriction Enzyme; 5′ cloning site BsmBI (destroyed during cloning); 3′ cloning site BsmBI (destroyed during cloning)
  Sequencing primers: 5′ hU6-F (5'-GAGGGCCTATTTCCCATGATT-3'); 3′ EF1a-R (5'-CACGGCGACTACTGCACTTA-3')
Terms and licenses: Academic/Nonprofit Terms; Industry Terms: Not Available to Industry
Depositor comments: Please note that gRNA target sequence listed is not strictly the 20nt spacer sequence, but also contains the 5' BsmBI overhang. For more information about knockout human cell lines generated using this plasmid, please see http://cellcycleknockouts.wi.mit.edu/ .
How to cite: SKA1 H4.1 gRNA was a gift from Iain Cheeseman (Addgene plasmid # 90889 ; http://n2t.net/addgene:90889 ; RRID:Addgene_90889)
