[The description below was written by a language model from this plasmid's Addgene catalogue record and pLannotate feature annotations shown in this document.]
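Description:
SKA1 H4.1 gRNA is a third-generation lentiviral CRISPR guide plasmid built on the pLenti-sgRNA backbone and designed to deliver a single guide RNA against human SKA1. It is maintained in E. coli through a high-copy ColE1/pUC-type origin and an ampicillin resistance gene (β-lactamase), and it also carries an f1 origin plus remnants of lac and phage promoter elements from the cloning vector lineage. The catalogue lists the empty backbone as 9,151 bp, whereas the sequenced construct is 7,302 nt. This would fit the loss of a filler fragment when the guide oligos were cloned between two BsmBI sites, which were destroyed in the process, although the record does not say so.

The viral cassette begins with an RSV promoter fused to a truncated HIV-1 5' LTR, which makes genomic RNA production Tat-independent. This is followed by the Ψ packaging signal with a partial gag sequence, and then the Rev response element for nuclear export. Within the transfer region, a human U6 RNA polymerase III promoter drives the SKA1-specific spacer joined to the Streptococcus pyogenes Cas9 guide scaffold. Downstream, a cPPT/CTS element aids nuclear import, and an EF-1α core promoter expresses puromycin N-acetyltransferase for selection of transduced mammalian cells. A WPRE enhances transcript expression, and a ΔU3 self-inactivating 3' LTR closes the provirus. An SV40 polyadenylation signal and SV40 origin lie outside the LTRs.

The plasmid encodes no Cas9, so the nuclease must be supplied separately. It belongs to a guide series used to generate knockouts of cell-cycle genes in human cell lines.
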