Features (pLannotate 1.2.2; 27 found; start..end, strand, type, name):
      7..99      +  CDS            lacI (fragment): lac repressor; lacI; The lac repressor binds to the lac operator to inhibit transcription in E. coli. This inhibition can be relieved by adding lactose or isopropyl-β-D-thiogalactopyranoside (IPTG).
    112..133     +  protein_bind   CAP binding site: CAP binding activates transcription in the presence of cAMP. E. coli catabolite activator protein
    148..178     +  promoter       lac promoter: promoter for the E. coli lac operon
    186..202     +  protein_bind   lac operator: The lac repressor binds to the lac operator to inhibit transcription in E. coli. This inhibition can be relieved by adding lactose or isopropyl-β-D-thiogalactopyranoside (IPTG). lac repressor encoded by lacI
    247..265     +  promoter       T3 promoter: promoter for bacteriophage T3 RNA polymerase
    293..519     +  promoter       RSV promoter: Rous sarcoma virus enhancer/promoter
    520..700     +  LTR            5' LTR (truncated): truncated 5' long terminal repeat (LTR) from HIV-1
    747..872     +  misc_feature   HIV-1 Ψ: packaging signal of human immunodeficiency virus type 1
    856..1219    +  CDS            HIV-1 gag (fragment): gag protein from human immunodeficiency virus 1; gag
   1365..1598    +  misc_feature   RRE: The Rev response element (RRE) of HIV-1 allows for Rev-dependent mRNA export from the nucleus to the cytoplasm.
   1975..2001    +  CDS            Rev (fragment): human immunodeficiency virus 1 (HIV-1) Rev protein; rev; enhances nuclear export of unspliced and incompletely spliced viral mRNAs
   2005..2245    +  promoter       U6 promoter: RNA polymerase III promoter for human U6 snRNA
   2293..2360    +  misc_RNA       tracrRNA (fragment): trans-activating CRISPR RNA for the Streptococcus pyogenes CRISPR/Cas9 system
   2409..2526    +  misc_feature   cPPT/CTS: central polypurine tract and central termination sequence of HIV-1
   2595..2806    +  promoter       EF-1α core promoter: core promoter for human elongation factor EF-1α
   2832..3431    +  CDS            PuroR (fragment): puromycin N-acetyltransferase; pac from Streptomyces; confers resistance to puromycin
   3447..4035    +  misc_feature   WPRE: woodchuck hepatitis virus posttranscriptional regulatory element
   4086..4105    +  misc_feature   cPPT/CTS (fragment): central polypurine tract and central termination sequence of HIV-1
   4107..4340    +  LTR            3' LTR (ΔU3): self-inactivating 3' long terminal repeat (LTR) from HIV-1
   4418..4539    +  polyA_signal   SV40 poly(A) signal: SV40 polyadenylation signal
   4579..4714    +  rep_origin     SV40 ori: SV40 origin of replication
   4735..4753    -  promoter       T7 promoter: promoter for bacteriophage T7 RNA polymerase
   4761..4916    +  CDS            lacZα (fragment): LacZα fragment of β-galactosidase; lacZ fragment
   4921..5349    +  rep_origin     f1 ori (sequence partly withheld): f1 bacteriophage origin of replication; arrow indicates direction of (+) strand synthesis
   5402..5506    +  promoter       AmpR promoter: bla
   5507..6367    +  CDS            AmpR: β-lactamase; bla; confers resistance to ampicillin, carbenicillin, and related antibiotics
   6538..7126    +  rep_origin     ori: high-copy-number ColE1/pMB1/pBR322/pUC origin of replication
>Addgene plasmid #90889 | SKA1 H4.1 gRNA | addgene full sequence | sequence record 182961 | Addgene NGS Result
GGAAGAGCGCCCAATACGCAAACCGCCTCTCCCCGCGCGTTGGCCGATTCATTAATGCAGCTGGCACGAC
AGGTTTCCCGACTGGAAAGCGGGCAGTGAGCGCAACGCAATTAATGTGAGTTAGCTCACTCATTAGGCAC
CCCAGGCTTTACACTTTATGCTTCCGGCTCGTATGTTGTGTGGAATTGTGAGCGGATAACAATTTCACAC
AGGAAACAGCTATGACCATGATTACGCCAAGCGCGCAATTAACCCTCACTAAAGGGAACAAAAGCTGGAG
CTGCAAGCTTAATGTAGTCTTATGCAATACTCTTGTAGTCTTGCAACATGGTAACGATGAGTTAGCAACA
TGCCTTACAAGGAGAGAAAAAGCACCGTGCATGCCGATTGGTGGAAGTAAGGTGGTACGATCGTGCCTTA
TTAGGAAGGCAACAGACGGGTCTGACATGGATTGGACGAACCACTGAATTGCCGCATTGCAGAGATATTG
TATTTAAGTGCCTAGCTCGATACATAAACGGGTCTCTCTGGTTAGACCAGATCTGAGCCTGGGAGCTCTC
TGGCTAACTAGGGAACCCACTGCTTAAGCCTCAATAAAGCTTGCCTTGAGTGCTTCAAGTAGTGTGTGCC
CGTCTGTTGTGTGACTCTGGTAACTAGAGATCCCTCAGACCCTTTTAGTCAGTGTGGAAAATCTCTAGCA
GTGGCGCCCGAACAGGGACTTGAAAGCGAAAGGGAAACCAGAGGAGCTCTCTCGACGCAGGACTCGGCTT
GCTGAAGCGCGCACGGCAAGAGGCGAGGGGCGGCGACTGGTGAGTACGCCAAAAATTTTGACTAGCGGAG
GCTAGAAGGAGAGAGATGGGTGCGAGAGCGTCAGTATTAAGCGGGGGAGAATTAGATCGCGATGGGAAAA
AATTCGGTTAAGGCCAGGGGGAAAGAAAAAATATAAATTAAAACATATAGTATGGGCAAGCAGGGAGCTA
GAACGATTCGCAGTTAATCCTGGCCTGTTAGAAACATCAGAAGGCTGTAGACAAATACTGGGACAGCTAC
AACCATCCCTTCAGACAGGATCAGAAGAACTTAGATCATTATATAATACAGTAGCAACCCTCTATTGTGT
GCATCAAAGGATAGAGATAAAAGACACCAAGGAAGCTTTAGACAAGATAGAGGAAGAGCAAAACAAAAGT
AAGACCACCGCACAGCAAGCGGCCGCTGATCTTCAGACCTGGAGGAGGAGATATGAGGGACAATTGGAGA
AGTGAATTATATAAATATAAAGTAGTAAAAATTGAACCATTAGGAGTAGCACCCACCAAGGCAAAGAGAA
GAGTGGTGCAGAGAGAAAAAAGAGCAGTGGGAATAGGAGCTTTGTTCCTTGGGTTCTTGGGAGCAGCAGG
AAGCACTATGGGCGCAGCGTCAATGACGCTGACGGTACAGGCCAGACAATTATTGTCTGGTATAGTGCAG
CAGCAGAACAATTTGCTGAGGGCTATTGAGGCGCAACAGCATCTGTTGCAACTCACAGTCTGGGGCATCA
AGCAGCTCCAGGCAAGAATCCTGGCTGTGGAAAGATACCTAAAGGATCAACAGCTCCTGGGGATTTGGGG
TTGCTCTGGAAAACTCATTTGCACCACTGCTGTGCCTTGGAATGCTAGTTGGAGTAATAAATCTCTGGAA
CAGATTTGGAATCACACGACCTGGATGGAGTGGGACAGAGAAATTAACAATTACACAAGCTTAATACACT
CCTTAATTGAAGAATCGCAAAACCAGCAAGAAAAGAATGAACAAGAATTATTGGAATTAGATAAATGGGC
AAGTTTGTGGAATTGGTTTAACATAACAAATTGGCTGTGGTATATAAAATTATTCATAATGATAGTAGGA
GGCTTGGTAGGTTTAAGAATAGTTTTTGCTGTACTTTCTATAGTGAATAGAGTTAGGCAGGGATATTCAC
CATTATCGTTTCAGACCCACCTCCCAACCCCGAGGGGACCCAGAGAGGGCCTATTTCCCATGATTCCTTC
ATATTTGCATATACGATACAAGGCTGTTAGAGAGATAATTAGAATTAATTTGACTGTAAACACAAAGATA
TTAGTACAAAATACGTGACGTAGAAAGTAATAATTTCTTGGGTAGTTTGCAGTTTTAAAATTATGTTTTA
AAATGGACTATCATATGCTTACCGTAACTTGAAAGTATTTCGATTTCTTGGCTTTATATATCTTGTGGAA
AGGACGAAACACCGCAGTTTTCAAGGTAGGTTCCGTTTAAGAGCTATGCTGGAAACAGCATAGCAAGTTT
AAATAAGGCTAGTCCGTTATCAACTTGAAAAAGTGGCACCGAGTCGGTGCTTTTTTTGAATTCTAGATCT
TGAGACAAATGGCAGTATTCATCCACAATTTTAAAAGAAAAGGGGGGATTGGGGGGTACAGTGCAGGGGA
AAGAATAGTAGACATAATAGCAACAGACATACAAACTAAAGAATTACAAAAACAAATTACAAAAATTCAA
AATTTTCGGGTTTATTACAGGGACAGCAGAGATCCACTTTGGCGCCGGCTCGAGTGGCTCCGGTGCCCGT
CAGTGGGCAGAGCGCACATCGCCCACAGTCCCCGAGAAGTTGGGGGGAGGGGTCGGCAATTGAACCGGTG
CCTAGAGAAGGTGGCGCGGGGTAAACTGGGAAAGTGATGTCGTGTACTGGCTCCGCCTTTTTCCCGAGGG
TGGGGGAGAACCGTATATAAGTGCAGTAGTCGCCGTGAACGTTCTTTTTCGCAACGGGTTTGCCGCCAGA
ACACAGGTGTCGTGACGCGGGATCCGCCACCATGACCGAGTACAAGCCCACGGTGCGCCTCGCCACCCGC
GACGACGTCCCCAGGGCCGTACGCACCCTCGCCGCCGCGTTCGCCGACTACCCCGCCACGCGCCACACCG
TCGATCCGGACCGCCACATCGAGCGGGTCACCGAGCTGCAAGAACTCTTCCTCACGCGCGTCGGGCTCGA
CATCGGCAAGGTGTGGGTCGCGGACGACGGCGCCGCGGTGGCGGTCTGGACCACGCCGGAGAGCGTCGAA
GCGGGGGCGGTGTTCGCCGAGATCGGCCCGCGCATGGCCGAGTTGAGCGGTTCCCGGCTGGCCGCGCAGC
AACAGATGGAAGGCCTCCTGGCGCCGCACCGGCCCAAGGAGCCCGCGTGGTTCCTGGCCACCGTCGGAGT
CTCGCCCGACCACCAGGGCAAGGGTCTGGGCAGCGCCGTCGTGCTCCCCGGAGTGGAGGCGGCCGAGCGC
GCCGGGGTGCCCGCCTTCCTGGAGACCTCCGCGCCCCGCAACCTCCCCTTCTACGAGCGGCTCGGCTTCA
CCGTCACCGCCGACGTCGAGGTGCCCGAAGGACCGCGCACCTGGTGCATGACCCGCAAGCCCGGTGCCTG
AACGCGTTAAGTCGACAATCAACCTCTGGATTACAAAATTTGTGAAAGATTGACTGGTATTCTTAACTAT
GTTGCTCCTTTTACGCTATGTGGATACGCTGCTTTAATGCCTTTGTATCATGCTATTGCTTCCCGTATGG
CTTTCATTTTCTCCTCCTTGTATAAATCCTGGTTGCTGTCTCTTTATGAGGAGTTGTGGCCCGTTGTCAG
GCAACGTGGCGTGGTGTGCACTGTGTTTGCTGACGCAACCCCCACTGGTTGGGGCATTGCCACCACCTGT
CAGCTCCTTTCCGGGACTTTCGCTTTCCCCCTCCCTATTGCCACGGCGGAACTCATCGCCGCCTGCCTTG
CCCGCTGCTGGACAGGGGCTCGGCTGTTGGGCACTGACAATTCCGTGGTGTTGTCGGGGAAATCATCGTC
CTTTCCTTGGCTGCTCGCCTGTGTTGCCACCTGGATTCTGCGCGGGACGTCCTTCTGCTACGTCCCTTCG
GCCCTCAATCCAGCGGACCTTCCTTCCCGCGGCCTGCTGCCGGCTCTGCGGCCTCTTCCGCGTCTTCGCC
TTCGCCCTCAGACGAGTCGGATCTCCCTTTGGGCCGCCTCCCCGCGTCGACTTTAAGACCAATGACTTAC
AAGGCAGCTGTAGATCTTAGCCACTTTTTAAAAGAAAAGGGGGGACTGGAAGGGCTAATTCACTCCCAAC
GAAGACAAGATCTGCTTTTTGCTTGTACTGGGTCTCTCTGGTTAGACCAGATCTGAGCCTGGGAGCTCTC
TGGCTAACTAGGGAACCCACTGCTTAAGCCTCAATAAAGCTTGCCTTGAGTGCTTCAAGTAGTGTGTGCC
CGTCTGTTGTGTGACTCTGGTAACTAGAGATCCCTCAGACCCTTTTAGTCAGTGTGGAAAATCTCTAGCA
GTACGTATAGTAGTTCATGTCATCTTATTATTCAGTATTTATAACTTGCAAAGAAATGAATATCAGAGAG
TGAGAGGAACTTGTTTATTGCAGCTTATAATGGTTACAAATAAAGCAATAGCATCACAAATTTCACAAAT
AAAGCATTTTTTTCACTGCATTCTAGTTGTGGTTTGTCCAAACTCATCAATGTATCTTATCATGTCTGGC
TCTAGCTATCCCGCCCCTAACTCCGCCCATCCCGCCCCTAACTCCGCCCAGTTCCGCCCATTCTCCGCCC
CATGGCTGACTAATTTTTTTTATTTATGCAGAGGCCGAGGCCGCCTCGGCCTCTGAGCTATTCCAGAAGT
AGTGAGGAGGCTTTTTTGGAGGCCTAGGGACGTACCCAATTCGCCCTATAGTGAGTCGTATTACGCGCGC
TCACTGGCCGTCGTTTTACAACGTCGTGACTGGGAAAACCCTGGCGTTACCCAACTTAATCGCCTTGCAG
CACATCCCCCTTTCGCCAGCTGGCGTAATAGCGAAGAGGCCCGCACCGATCGCCCTTCCCAACAGTTGCG
CAGCCTGAATGGCGAATGGG
[124 nt withheld, positions 4921-5044]
C
[91 nt withheld, positions 5046-5136]
A
[49 nt withheld, positions 5138-5186]
CCTTTGACGTTGGAGTCCACGTTCTTT
[37 nt withheld, positions 5214-5250]
ACCCTATCTCGGTCTATTCTTTTGATTTATAAGGGATTTTGCCGATTTCGGCCTATTGGTTAAAAAATGA
GCTGATTTAACAAAAATTTAACGCGAATTTTAACAAAATATTAACGCTTACAATTTAGGTGGCACTTTTC
GGGGAAATGTGCGCGGAACCCCTATTTGTTTATTTTTCTAAATACATTCAAATATGTATCCGCTCATGAG
ACAATAACCCTGATAAATGCTTCAATAATATTGAAAAAGGAAGAGTATGAGTATTCAACATTTCCGTGTC
GCCCTTATTCCCTTTTTTGCGGCATTTTGCCTTCCTGTTTTTGCTCACCCAGAAACGCTGGTGAAAGTAA
AAGATGCTGAAGATCAGTTGGGTGCACGAGTGGGTTACATCGAACTGGATCTCAACAGCGGTAAGATCCT
TGAGAGTTTTCGCCCCGAAGAACGTTTTCCAATGATGAGCACTTTTAAAGTTCTGCTATGTGGCGCGGTA
TTATCCCGTATTGACGCCGGGCAAGAGCAACTCGGTCGCCGCATACACTATTCTCAGAATGACTTGGTTG
AGTACTCACCAGTCACAGAAAAGCATCTTACGGATGGCATGACAGTAAGAGAATTATGCAGTGCTGCCAT
AACCATGAGTGATAACACTGCGGCCAACTTACTTCTGACAACGATCGGAGGACCGAAGGAGCTAACCGCT
TTTTTGCACAACATGGGGGATCATGTAACTCGCCTTGATCGTTGGGAACCGGAGCTGAATGAAGCCATAC
CAAACGACGAGCGTGACACCACGATGCCTGTAGCAATGGCAACAACGTTGCGCAAACTATTAACTGGCGA
ACTACTTACTCTAGCTTCCCGGCAACAATTAATAGACTGGATGGAGGCGGATAAAGTTGCAGGACCACTT
CTGCGCTCGGCCCTTCCGGCTGGCTGGTTTATTGCTGATAAATCTGGAGCCGGTGAGCGTGGGTCTCGCG
GTATCATTGCAGCACTGGGGCCAGATGGTAAGCCCTCCCGTATCGTAGTTATCTACACGACGGGGAGTCA
GGCAACTATGGATGAACGAAATAGACAGATCGCTGAGATAGGTGCCTCACTGATTAAGCATTGGTAACTG
TCAGACCAAGTTTACTCATATATACTTTAGATTGATTTAAAACTTCATTTTTAATTTAAAAGGATCTAGG
TGAAGATCCTTTTTGATAATCTCATGACCAAAATCCCTTAACGTGAGTTTTCGTTCCACTGAGCGTCAGA
CCCCGTAGAAAAGATCAAAGGATCTTCTTGAGATCCTTTTTTTCTGCGCGTAATCTGCTGCTTGCAAACA
AAAAAACCACCGCTACCAGCGGTGGTTTGTTTGCCGGATCAAGAGCTACCAACTCTTTTTCCGAAGGTAA
CTGGCTTCAGCAGAGCGCAGATACCAAATACTGTTCTTCTAGTGTAGCCGTAGTTAGGCCACCACTTCAA
GAACTCTGTAGCACCGCCTACATACCTCGCTCTGCTAATCCTGTTACCAGTGGCTGCTGCCAGTGGCGAT
AAGTCGTGTCTTACCGGGTTGGACTCAAGACGATAGTTACCGGATAAGGCGCAGCGGTCGGGCTGAACGG
GGGGTTCGTGCACACAGCCCAGCTTGGAGCGAACGACCTACACCGAACTGAGATACCTACAGCGTGAGCT
ATGAGAAAGCGCCACGCTTCCCGAAGGGAGAAAGGCGGACAGGTATCCGGTAAGCGGCAGGGTCGGAACA
GGAGAGCGCACGAGGGAGCTTCCAGGGGGAAACGCCTGGTATCTTTATAGTCCTGTCGGGTTTCGCCACC
TCTGACTTGAGCGTCGATTTTTGTGATGCTCGTCAGGGGGGCGGAGCCTATGGAAAAACGCCAGCAACGC
GGCCTTTTTACGGTTCCTGGCCTTTTGCTGGCCTTTTGCTCACATGTTCTTTCCTGCGTTATCCCCTGAT
TCTGTGGATAACCGTATTACCGCCTTTGAGTGAGCTGATACCGCTCGCCGCAGCCGAACGACCGAGCGCA
GCGAGTCAGTGAGCGAGGAAGC
